>Addgene plasmid #136925 | pCMV-Cas9-NRTH | addgene full sequence | sequence record 269631 | Addgene NGS Result
GTGATGCGGTTTTGGCAGTACATCAATGGGCGTGGATAGCGGTTTGACTCACGGGGATTTCCAAGTCTCC
ACCCCATTGACGTCAATGGGAGTTTGTTTTGGCACCAAAATCAACGGGACTTTCCAAAATGTCGTAACAA
CTCCGCCCCATTGACGCAAATGGGCGGTAGGCGTGTACGGTGGGAGGTCTATATAAGCAGAGCTGGTTTA
GTGAACCGTCAGATCCGCTAGAGATCCGCGGCCGCTAATACGACTCACTATAGGGAGAGCCGCCACCATG
AAACGGACAGCCGACGGAAGCGAGTTCGAGTCACCAAAGAAGAAGCGGAAAGTCGACAAGAAGTACAGCA
TCGGCCTGGATATCGGCACCAACTCTGTGGGCTGGGCCGTGATCACCGACGAGTACAAGGTGCCCAGCAA
GAAATTCAAGGTGCTGGGCAACACCGACCGGCACAGCATCAAGAAGAACCTGATCGGAGCCCTGCTGTTC
GACAGCGGCGAAACAGCCGAGGCCACCCGGCTGAAGAGAACCGCCAGAAGAAGATACACCAGACGGAAGA
ACCGGATCTGCTATCTGCAAGAGATCTTCAGCAACGAGATGGCCAAGGTGGACGACAGCTTCTTCCACAG
ACTGGAAGAGTCCTTCCTGGTGGAAGAGGATAAGAAGCACGAGCGGCACCCCATCTTCGGCAACATCGTG
GACGAGGTGGCCTACCACGAGAAGTACCCCACCATCTACCACCTGAGAAAGAAACTGGTGGACAGCACCG
ACAAGGCCGACCTGCGGCTGATCTATCTGGCCCTGGCCCACATGATCAAGTTCCGGGGCCACTTCCTGAT
CGAGGGCGACCTGAACCCCGACAACAGCGACGTGGACAAGCTGTTCATCCAGCTGGTGCAGACCTACAAC
CAGCTGTTCGAGGAAAACCCCATCAACGCCAGCGGCGTGGACGCCAAGGCCATCCTGTCTGCCAGACTGA
GCAAGAGCAGACGGCTGGAAAATCTGATCGCCCAGCTGCCCGGCGAGAAGAAGAATGGCCTGTTCGGAAA
CCTGATTGCCCTGAGCCTGGGCCTGACCCCCAACTTCAAGAGCAACTTCGACCTGGCCGAGGATGCCAAA
CTGCAGCTGAGCAAGGACACCTACGACGACGACCTGGACAACCTGCTGGCCCAGATCGGCGACCAGTACG
CCGACCTGTTTCTGGCCGCCAAGAACCTGTCCGACGCCATCCTGCTGAGCGACATCCTGAGAGTGAACAC
CGAGATCACCAAGGCCCCCCTGAGCGCCTCTATGGTGAAGAGATACGACGAGCACCACCAGGACCTGACC
CTGCTGAAAGCTCTCGTGCGGCAGCAGCTGCCTGAGAAGTACAAAGAGATTTTCTTCGACCAGAGCAAGA
ACGGCTACGCCGGCTACATTGACGGCGGAGCCAGCCAGGAAGAGTTCTACAAGTTCATCAAGCCCATCCT
GGAAAAGATGGACGGCACCGAGGAACTGCTCGTGAAGCTGAACAGAGAGGACCTGCTGCGGAAGCAGCGG
ACCTTCGACAACGGCATTATCCCCCACCAGATCCACCTGGGAGAGCTGCACGCCATTCTGCGGCGGCAGG
GCGATTTTTACCCATTCCTGAAGGACAACCGGGAAAAGATCGAGAAGATCCTGACCTTCCGCATCCCCTA
CTACGTGGGCCCTCTGGCCAGGGGAAACAGCAGATTCGCCTGGATGACCAGAAAGAGCGAGGAAACCATC
ACCCCCTGGAACTTCGAGGAAGTGGTGGACAAGGGCGCTTCCGCCCAGAGCTTCATCGAGCGGATGACCA
ACTTCGATAAGAACCTGCCCAACGAGAAGGTGCTGCCCAAGCACAGCCTGCTGTACGAGTACTTCACCGT
GTATAACGAGCTGACCAAAGTGAAATACGTGACCGAGGGAATGAGAAAGCCCGCCTTCCTGAGCGGCGAG
CAGAAAAAGGCCATCGTGGACCTGCTGTTCAAGACCAACCGGAAAGTGACCGTGAAGCAGCTGAAAGAGG
ACTACTTCAAGAAAATCGAGTGCTTCGACTCCGTGGAAATCTCCGGCGTGGAAGATCGGTTCAACGCCTC
CCTGGGCACATACCACGATCTGCTGAAAATTATCAAGGACAAGGACTTCCTGGACAATGAGGAAAACGAG
GACATTCTGGAAGATATCGTGCTGACCCTGACACTGTTTGAGGACAGAGAGATGATCGAGGAACGGCTGA
AAACCTATGCCCACCTGTTCGACGACAAAGTGATGAAGCAGCTGAAGCGGCTGAGATACACCGGCTGGGG
CAGGCTGAGCCGGAAGCTGATCAACGGCATCCGGGACAAGCAGTCCGGCAAGACAATCCTGGATTTCCTG
AAGTCCGACGGCTTCGCCAACAGAAACTTCATGCAGCTGATCCACGACGACAGCCTGACCTTTAAAGAGG
ACATCCAGAAAGCCCAGGTGTCCGGCCAGGGCGATAGCCTGCACGAGCACATTGCCAATCTGGCCGGCAG
CCCCGCCATTAAGAAGGGCATCCTGCAGACAGTGAAGGTGGTGGACGAGCTCGTGAAAGTGATGGGCGGC
CACAAGCCCGAGAACATCGTGATCGAAATGGCCAGAGAGAACCAGACCACCCAGAAGGGACAGAAGAACA
GCCGCGAGAGAATGAAGCGGATCGAAGAGGGCATCAAAGAGCTGGGCAGCCAGATCCTGAAAGAACACCC
CGTGGAAAACACCCAGCTGCAGAACGAGAAGCTGTACCTGTACTACCTGCAGAATGGGCGGGATATGTAC
GTGGACCAGGAACTGGACATCAACCGGCTGTCCGACTACGATGTGGACCATATCGTGCCTCAGAGCTTTC
TGAAGGACGACTCCATCGACAACAAGGTGCTGACCAGAAGCGACAAGAACCGGGGCAAGAGCGACAACGT
GCCCTCCGAAGAGGTCGTGAAGAAGATGAAGAACTACTGGCGGCAGCTGCTGAACGCCAAGCTGATTACC
CAGAGAAAGTTCGACAATCTGACCAAGGCCGAAAGAGGCGGCCTGAGCGAACTGGATAAGGCCGGCTTCA
TCAAGAGACAGCTGGTGGAAACCCGGCAGATCACAAAGCACGTGGCACAGATCCTGGACTCCCGGATGAA
CACTAAGTACGACGAGAATGACAAGCTGATCCGGGAAGTGAAAGTGATCACCCTGAAGTCCAAGCTGGTG
TCCGATTTCCGGAAGGATTTCCAGTTTTACAAAGTGCGCGAGATCAACAACTACCACCACGCCCACGACG
CCTACCTGAACGCCGTCGTGGGAACCGCCCTGATCAAAAAGTACCCTAAGCTGGAAAGCGAGTTCGTGTA
CGGCGACTACAAGGTGTACGACGTGCGGAAGATGATCGCCAAGAGCGAGCAGGAAATCGGCAAGGCTACC
GCCAAGTACTTCTTCTACAGCAACATCATGAACTTTTTCAAGACCGAGATTACCCTGGCCAACGGCGAGA
TCCGGAAGCGGCCTCTGATCGAGACAAACGGCGAAACCGGGGAGATCGTGTGGGATAAGGGCCGGGATTT
TGCCACCGTGCGGAAAGTGCTGAGCATGCCCCAAGTGAATATCGTGAAAAAGACCGAGGTGCAGACAGGC
GGCTTCAGCAAAGAGTCTATCCTGCCCAAGGGCAACAGCGATAAGCTGATCGCCAGAAAGAAGGACTGGG
ACCCTAAGAAGTACGGCGGCTTCAACAGCCCCACCGTGGCCTATTCTGTGCTGGTGGTGGCCAAAGTGGA
AAAGGGCAAGTCCAAGAAACTGAAGAGTGTGAAAGAGCTGCTGGGGATCACCATCATGGAAAGAAGCAGC
TTCGAGAAGAATCCCATCGGCTTTCTGGAAGCCAAGGGCTACAAAGAAGTGAAAAAGGACCTGATCATCA
AGCTGCCTAAGTACTCCCTGTTCGAGCTGGAAAACGGCCGGAAGAGAATGCTGGCCTCTGCCAGCGTGCT
GCATAAGGGAAACGAACTGGCCCTGCCCTCCAAATATGTGAACTTCCTGTACCTGGCCAGCCACTATGAG
AAGCTGAAGGGCTCCAGCGAGGATAATAAACAGAAACAGCTGTTTGTGGAACAGCACAAGCACTACCTGG
ACGAGATCATCGAGCAGATCAGCGAGTTCTCCAAGAGAGTGATCCTGGCCGACGCTAATCTGGACAAAGT
GCTGTCCGCCTACAACAAGCACCGGGATAAGCCCATCAGAGAGCAGGCCGAGAATATCATCCACCTGTTT
ACCCTGACCAATCTGGGAGCCAGCGCCGCCTTCAAGTACTTTGACACCACCATCGGCCGGAAGCTGTACA
CCAGCACCAAAGAGGTGCTGGACGCCACCCTGATCCACCAGAGCATCACCGGCCTGTACGAGACACGGAT
CGACCTGTCTCAGCTGGGAGGTGACAAAAGAACCGCCGACGGCAGCGAATTCGAGCCCAAGAAGAAGAGG
AAAGTCTAACCGGTCATCATCACCATCACCATTGAGTTTAAACCCGCTGATCAGCCTCGACTGTGCCTTC
TAGTTGCCAGCCATCTGTTGTTTGCCCCTCCCCCGTGCCTTCCTTGACCCTGGAAGGTGCCACTCCCACT
GTCCTTTCCTAATAAAATGAGGAAATTGCATCGCATTGTCTGAGTAGGTGTCATTCTATTCTGGGGGGTG
GGGTGGGGCAGGACAGCAAGGGGGAGGATTGGGAAGACAATAGCAGGCATGCTGGGGATGCGGTGGGCTC
TATGGCTTCTGAGGCGGAAAGAACCAGCTGGGGCTCGATACCGTCGACCTCTAGCTAGAGCTTGGCGTAA
TCATGGTCATAGCTGTTTCCTGTGTGAAATTGTTATCCGCTCACAATTCCACACAACATACGAGCCGGAA
GCATAAAGTGTAAAGCCTAGGGTGCCTAATGAGTGAGCTAACTCACATTAATTGCGTTGCGCTCACTGCC
CGCTTTCCAGTCGGGAAACCTGTCGTGCCAGCTGCATTAATGAATCGGCCAACGCGCGGGGAGAGGCGGT
TTGCGTATTGGGCGCTCTTCCGCTTCCTCGCTCACTGACTCGCTGCGCTCGGTCGTTCGGCTGCGGCGAG
CGGTATCAGCTCACTCAAAGGCGGTAATACGGTTATCCACAGAATCAGGGGATAACGCAGGAAAGAACAT
GTGAGCAAAAGGCCAGCAAAAGGCCAGGAACCGTAAAAAGGCCGCGTTGCTGGCGTTTTTCCATAGGCTC
CGCCCCCCTGACGAGCATCACAAAAATCGACGCTCAAGTCAGAGGTGGCGAAACCCGACAGGACTATAAA
GATACCAGGCGTTTCCCCCTGGAAGCTCCCTCGTGCGCTCTCCTGTTCCGACCCTGCCGCTTACCGGATA
CCTGTCCGCCTTTCTCCCTTCGGGAAGCGTGGCGCTTTCTCATAGCTCACGCTGTAGGTATCTCAGTTCG
GTGTAGGTCGTTCGCTCCAAGCTGGGCTGTGTGCACGAACCCCCCGTTCAGCCCGACCGCTGCGCCTTAT
CCGGTAACTATCGTCTTGAGTCCAACCCGGTAAGACACGACTTATCGCCACTGGCAGCAGCCACTGGTAA
CAGGATTAGCAGAGCGAGGTATGTAGGCGGTGCTACAGAGTTCTTGAAGTGGTGGCCTAACTACGGCTAC
ACTAGAAGAACAGTATTTGGTATCTGCGCTCTGCTGAAGCCAGTTACCTTCGGAAAAAGAGTTGGTAGCT
CTTGATCCGGCAAACAAACCACCGCTGGTAGCGGTGGTTTTTTTGTTTGCAAGCAGCAGATTACGCGCAG
AAAAAAAGGATCTCAAGAAGATCCTTTGATCTTTTCTACGGGGTCTGACACTCAGTGGAACGAAAACTCA
CGTTAAGGGATTTTGGTCATGAGATTATCAAAAAGGATCTTCACCTAGATCCTTTTAAATTAAAAATGAA
GTTTTAAATCAATCTAAAGTATATATGAGTAAACTTGGTCTGACAGTTACCAATGCTTAATCAGTGAGGC
ACCTATCTCAGCGATCTGTCTATTTCGTTCATCCATAGTTGCCTGACTCCCCGTCGTGTAGATAACTACG
ATACGGGAGGGCTTACCATCTGGCCCCAGTGCTGCAATGATACCGCGAGACCCACGCTCACCGGCTCCAG
ATTTATCAGCAATAAACCAGCCAGCCGGAAGGGCCGAGCGCAGAAGTGGTCCTGCAACTTTATCCGCCTC
CATCCAGTCTATTAATTGTTGCCGGGAAGCTAGAGTAAGTAGTTCGCCAGTTAATAGTTTGCGCAACGTT
GTTGCCATTGCTACAGGCATCGTGGTGTCACGCTCGTCGTTTGGTATGGCTTCATTCAGCTCCGGTTCCC
AACGATCAAGGCGAGTTACATGATCCCCCATGTTGTGCAAAAAAGCGGTTAGCTCCTTCGGTCCTCCGAT
CGTTGTCAGAAGTAAGTTGGCCGCAGTGTTATCACTCATGGTTATGGCAGCACTGCATAATTCTCTTACT
GTCATGCCATCCGTAAGATGCTTTTCTGTGACTGGTGAGTACTCAACCAAGTCATTCTGAGAATAGTGTA
TGCGGCGACCGAGTTGCTCTTGCCCGGCGTCAATACGGGATAATACCGCGCCACATAGCAGAACTTTAAA
AGTGCTCATCATTGGAAAACGTTCTTCGGGGCGAAAACTCTCAAGGATCTTACCGCTGTTGAGATCCAGT
TCGATGTAACCCACTCGTGCACCCAACTGATCTTCAGCATCTTTTACTTTCACCAGCGTTTCTGGGTGAG
CAAAAACAGGAAGGCAAAATGCCGCAAAAAAGGGAATAAGGGCGACACGGAAATGTTGAATACTCATACT
CTTCCTTTTTCAATATTATTGAAGCATTTATCAGGGTTATTGTCTCATGAGCGGATACATATTTGAATGT
ATTTAGAAAAATAAACAAATAGGGGTTCCGCGCACATTTCCCCGAAAAGTGCCACCTGACGTCGACGGAT
CGGGAGATCGATCTCCCGATCCCCTAGGGTCGACTCTCAGTACAATCTGCTCTGATGCCGCATAGTTAAG
CCAGTATCTGCTCCCTGCTTGTGTGTTGGAGGTCGCTGAGTAGTGCGCGAGCAAAATTTAAGCTACAACA
AGGCAAGGCTTGACCGACAATTGCATGAAGAATCTGCTTAGGGTTAGGCGTTTTGCGCTGCTTCGCGATG
TACGGGCCAGATATACGCGTTGACATTGATTATTGACTAGTTATTAATAGTAATCAATTACGGGGTCATT
AGTTCATAGCCCATATATGGAGTTCCGCGTTACATAACTTACGGTAAATGGCCCGCCTGGCTGACCGCCC
AACGACCCCCGCCCATTGACGTCAATAATGACGTATGTTCCCATAGTAACGCCAATAGGGACTTTCCATT
GACGTCAATGGGTGGAGTATTTACGGTAAACTGCCCACTTGGCAGTACATCAAGTGTATCATATGCCAAG
TACGCCCCCTATTGACGTCAATGACGGTAAATGGCCCGCCTGGCATTATGCCCAGTACATGACCTTATGG
GACTTTCCTACTTGGCAGTACATCTACGTATTAGTCATCGCTATTACCATG
Features (pLannotate 1.2.2; 15 found; start..end, strand, type, name):
      1..204     +  promoter       CMV promoter: human cytomegalovirus (CMV) immediate early promoter
    246..264     +  promoter       T7 promoter: promoter for bacteriophage T7 RNA polymerase
    335..4431    +  CDS            Cas9 (fragment): Cas9 (Csn1) endonuclease from the Streptococcus pyogenes Type II CRISPR/Cas system generates RNA-guided double strand breaks in DNA
   4541..4765    +  polyA_signal   bGH poly(A) signal: bovine growth hormone polyadenylation signal
   4769..4790    +  promoter       SV40 promoter (fragment): SV40 enhancer and early promoter
   4795..4811    +  misc_feature   MCS (fragment): pBluescript multiple cloning site
   4860..4876    -  protein_bind   lac operator: The lac repressor binds to the lac operator to inhibit transcription in E. coli. This inhibition can be relieved by adding lactose or isopropyl-β-D-thiogalactopyranoside (IPTG). lac repressor encoded by lacI
   4884..4914    -  promoter       lac promoter: promoter for the E. coli lac operon
   4929..4950    -  protein_bind   CAP binding site: CAP binding activates transcription in the presence of cAMP. E. coli catabolite activator protein
   4963..5055    -  CDS            lacI (fragment): lac repressor; lacI; The lac repressor binds to the lac operator to inhibit transcription in E. coli. This inhibition can be relieved by adding lactose or isopropyl-β-D-thiogalactopyranoside (IPTG).
   5238..5826    -  rep_origin     ori: high-copy-number ColE1/pMB1/pBR322/pUC origin of replication
   5997..6857    -  CDS            AmpR: β-lactamase; bla; confers resistance to ampicillin, carbenicillin, and related antibiotics
   6858..6962    -  promoter       AmpR promoter: bla
   7033..7077    -  misc_feature   bom (fragment): basis of mobility region from pBR322
   7232..7611    +  enhancer       CMV enhancer: human cytomegalovirus immediate early enhancer
