[The description below was written by a language model from this plasmid's Addgene catalogue record and pLannotate feature annotations shown in this document.]
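Description:
pCMV-Cas9-NRTH is a 7.6 kb mammalian expression plasmid for CRISPR work, built on a pBR322-derived CMV backbone. It is propagated in E. coli as a high-copy plasmid through a ColE1/pUC-type origin and selected with ampicillin via the β-lactamase gene and its native promoter. No mammalian selection marker is annotated, which fits transient transfection use. The remaining backbone annotations are short remnants rather than functional modules: a lac promoter/operator with CAP site, fragments of lacI, an SV40 promoter and a pBluescript cloning site, and part of the pBR322 bom region.

The payload is Cas9-NRTH, a variant evolved from Streptococcus pyogenes Cas9. Because the map is circular, the CMV enhancer at the end of the sequence record sits directly upstream of the CMV immediate-early promoter at its start, and together they drive strong constitutive transcription of the roughly 4.1 kb Cas9 coding region. Transcripts are terminated by the bovine growth hormone polyadenylation signal. A T7 promoter lies between the CMV promoter and the coding sequence and could support in vitro transcription. The annotation flags the Cas9 match as a fragment, and unannotated sequence lies on either side of it; the record does not state what this encodes, such as localization signals or tags. It also does not list the individual mutations, deferring to the associated publication.

That publication concerns continuous evolution of SpCas9 variants compatible with non-G PAMs, and the variant's name suggests an NRTH PAM preference. The plasmid's stated purpose is to express this nuclease in mammalian cells. No guide RNA cassette is annotated, so a guide would have to be supplied from a separate construct to target sites that lack the canonical NGG PAM.
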