Addgene plasmid #136925: pCMV-Cas9-NRTH
Purpose: Expresses Cas9-NRTH in mammalian cells
Depositing lab: David Liu. Publication: Continuous evolution of SpCas9 variants compatible with non-G PAMs. Miller SM, Wang T, Randolph PB, Arbab M, Shen MW, Huang TP, Matuszek Z, Newby GA, Rees HA, Liu DR. Nat Biotechnol. 2020 Apr;38(4):471-481. doi: 10.1038/s41587-020-0412-8. Epub 2020 Feb 10. PubMed 32042170.
Backbone
  Vector backbone: pBR322 CMV
  Vector type: Mammalian Expression, CRISPR
Growth in bacteria
  Bacterial resistance: Ampicillin, 100 μg/mL
  Growth temperature: 37°C
  Growth strain: Mach1
  Copy number: High Copy
Gene/Insert
  Gene/Insert name: Cas9-NRTH
  Species: Evolved from S. pyogenes
  Mutation: see manuscript
  Promoter: CMV
  Cloning method: Ligation Independent Cloning
Terms and licenses: Academic/Nonprofit Terms; Industry Terms: Not Available to Industry
How to cite: pCMV-Cas9-NRTH was a gift from David Liu (Addgene plasmid # 136925 ; http://n2t.net/addgene:136925 ; RRID:Addgene_136925)
